>Addgene plasmid #20658 | pWZL Neo Myr Flag TSSK6 | addgene partial sequence | sequence record 26485 | 20658 with pWZL-Fwd
CTCCTTCTCTAGGCGCCGGCCGGATCCAGAATTCGCCACCATGGGGTCTTCAAAATCTAAACCAAAGGAC
CCCAGCCAGCGCCGGCGCAGGATCCGAGGTTACCTTGACTACAAAGACGATGACGACAAGCAATTGACAA
GTTTGTACAAAAAAGTTGGCATGTCGGGAGACAAACTTCTGAGCGAACTCGGTTATAAGCTGGGCCGCAC
GATTGGAGAGGGCAGCTACTCCAAGGTGAAGGTGGCCACATCCAAGAAGTACAAGGGTACCGTGGCCATC
AAGGTGGTGGACCGGCGGCGAGCGCCCCCGGACTTCGTCAACAAGTTCCTGCCGCGAGAGCTGTCCATCC
TGCGGGGCGTGCGACACCCGCACATCGTGCACGTCTTCGAGTTCATCGAGGTGTGCAACGGGAAACTGTA
CATCGTGATGGAAGCGGCCGCCACCGACCTGCTGCAAGCCGTGCAGCGCAACGGGCGCATCCCCGGAGTT
CAGGCGCGCGACCTCTTTGCGCAGATCGCCGGCGCCGTGCGCTACCTGCACGATCATCACCTGGTGCACC
GCGACCTCAAGTGCGAAAACGTGCTGCTGAGCCCGGACGAGCGCCGCGTCAAGCTCACCGACTTCGGCTT
CGGCCGCCAGGCCCATGGCTACCCAGACCTGAGCACCACCTACTGCGGCTCAGCCGCCTACGCGTCACCC
GAGGTGCTCCTGGGCATCCCCTACGACCCCAAGAAGTACGATGTGT
