[The description below was written by a language model from this plasmid's Addgene catalogue record.]
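Description:
pWZL Neo Myr Flag TSSK6 is a retroviral mammalian expression plasmid carrying the human TSSK6 open reading frame (testis-specific serine kinase 6, also known as SSTK or TSSK4) in the Gateway destination backbone pWZL-Neo-Myr-Flag-DEST. The ORF was first placed in a Gateway entry vector and then transferred by LR recombination into the destination vector. This positions it in frame behind two backbone-encoded N-terminal elements, a myristoylation signal and a Flag epitope. The myristoylation sequence directs lipid modification of the fusion protein and so targets it to cellular membranes, a strategy commonly used to promote activation of kinases. The Flag tag allows detection or immunoprecipitation of the expressed protein.

In bacteria the plasmid is selected with ampicillin, and the depositors recommend a recombination-deficient strain, consistent with the repeated sequences typical of retroviral vectors. In mammalian cells a neomycin resistance marker allows G418 selection of cells that have taken up the construct, usually after the vector has been packaged into retroviral particles and used for transduction and stable integration. No feature table is provided, so the promoter driving the insert, the arrangement of the resistance cassette and the bacterial origin are not stated; the copy number is listed as unknown.

The construct belongs to a library of myristoylated, Flag-tagged human kinase clones assembled for functional genomic screening for kinases with oncogenic activity, in work that identified IKBKE as a breast cancer oncogene. The depositors note that the identity of the gene has been verified, but the clone has not been fully sequenced, so minor mutations cannot be excluded.
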