Addgene plasmid #20658: pWZL Neo Myr Flag TSSK6
Depositing lab: William Hahn & Jean Zhao. Depositing organization: Dana-Farber Cancer Institute. Publication: Integrative Genomic Approaches Identify IKBKE as a Breast Cancer Oncogene (Kinase Library Clones). Boehm JS, Zhao JJ, Yao J, Kim SY, Firestein R, Dunn IF, Sjostrom SK, Garraway LA, Weremowicz S, Richardson AL, Greulich H, Stewart CJ, Mulvey LA, Shen RR, Ambrogio L, Hirozane-Kishikawa T, Hill DE, Vidal M, Meyerson M, Grenier JK, Hinkle G, Root DE, Roberts TM, Lander ES, Polyak K, Hahn WC. Cell. 2007 Jun 15. 129(6):1065-1079. 10.1016/j.cell.2007.03.052 PubMed 17574021.
Backbone
  Vector backbone: pWZL-Neo-Myr-Flag-DEST
  Backbone manufacturer: William Hahn Lab (available at Addgene, #15300)
  Vector type: Mammalian Expression, Retroviral
  Selectable markers: Neomycin (select with G418)
Growth in bacteria
  Bacterial resistance: Ampicillin, 100 μg/mL
  Growth temperature: 37°C
  Growth strain: Stbl3
  Growth instructions: Stbl3 cells to prevent recombination.
  Copy number: Unknown
Gene/Insert
  Gene/Insert name: TSSK6 (alt name: testis-specific serine kinase 6)
  Species: H. sapiens (human)
  GenBank ID: NM_032037
  Entrez Gene: TSSK6 (a.k.a. CT72, SSTK, TSSK4, FKSG82, FLJ24002)
  Tag / fusion protein: Myr (N terminal on backbone); Flag (N terminal on backbone)
  Cloning method: Gateway Cloning
  Sequencing primers: 5′ pWZL-Fwd (GAA CCT CCT CGT TCG ACC); 3′ pWZL-Rev (TTC CGG GCC CTC ACA TTG)
Resource information
  A portion of this plasmid was derived from a plasmid made by: 4-B2
Terms and licenses: Academic/Nonprofit Terms; Industry Terms: Not Available to Industry
Depositor comments: ORFs were cloned into Gateway compatible pEntry vectors. An LR recombination reaction was performed to move the ORF to pWZL-Neo-Myr-Flag DEST such that the ORF would have 5' myristoylation and flag tags. This plasmid is part of a kinase library, and the gene has been verified, but has not been fully sequenced for minor mutations. Please see the following link for plasmids from this article that are not part of the kinase library http://www.addgene.org/pubmed/17574021
How to cite: pWZL Neo Myr Flag TSSK6 was a gift from William Hahn & Jean Zhao (Addgene plasmid # 20658 ; http://n2t.net/addgene:20658 ; RRID:Addgene_20658)
